Addgene plasmid #166101: pROS13_IDH1 #4
Purpose: This plasmid express a sgRNA that targets the IDH1 gene. This allows Cas9 to make a double-strand break and facilitate integration of LOV2 at position IDH1-67 by homologous recombination.
Depositing lab: Matthias Heinemann. Depositing organization: University of Groningen. Publication: A photo-switchable yeast isocitrate dehydrogenase to control metabolic flux through the citric acid cycle. Chen H, Mulder L, Wijma HJ, Wabeke R, Vila Cha Losa JP, Rovetta M, de Leeuw TC, Milias-Argeitis A, Heinemann M. bioRxiv 10.1101/2021.05.25.445643.
Backbone
  Vector backbone: pROS13
  Vector type: Yeast Expression, CRISPR
  Selectable markers: Neomycin (select with G418)
Growth in bacteria
  Bacterial resistance: Ampicillin, 100 μg/mL
  Growth temperature: 37°C
  Growth strain: DH5alpha
  Copy number: High Copy
Gene/Insert
  Gene/Insert name: IDH1 sgRNA #4
  gRNA/shRNA sequence: AAGCAAACAGATCATAAGGA
  Species: S. cerevisiae (budding yeast)
  Entrez Gene: IDH1 (a.k.a. YNL037C)
  Cloning method: Gibson Cloning
Terms and licenses: Academic/Nonprofit Terms; Industry Terms: Not Available to Industry
Depositor comments: Please visit https://www.biorxiv.org/content/10.1101/2021.05.25.445643v1 for bioRxiv preprint.
How to cite: pROS13_IDH1 #4 was a gift from Matthias Heinemann (Addgene plasmid # 166101 ; http://n2t.net/addgene:166101 ; RRID:Addgene_166101)
