[The description below was written by a language model from this plasmid's Addgene catalogue record and pLannotate feature annotations shown in this document.]
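Description:
pROS13_IDH1 #4 is a yeast CRISPR guide-RNA plasmid built on the pROS13 backbone, a 5.8 kb E. coli–S. cerevisiae shuttle vector. In bacteria it is maintained at high copy through a ColE1/pUC-type origin and selected with ampicillin via the β-lactamase gene and its native promoter. In yeast it replicates episomally from the 2μ origin and is selected with G418 through a kanMX cassette, which is flanked by two loxP sites and could therefore in principle be acted on by Cre recombinase.

The payload is guide RNA expression. The feature table shows two mirror-image cassettes arranged on either side of the 2μ origin and facing it. Each consists of the RNA polymerase III-transcribed SNR52 promoter, a short gap where the 20-nt spacer sits, the Streptococcus pyogenes Cas9 gRNA scaffold, and a SUP4 terminator followed by a short CYC1 terminator fragment. The catalogue lists a single insert, IDH1 sgRNA #4, introduced by Gibson cloning and targeting the S. cerevisiae IDH1 gene (YNL037C). The record does not say explicitly whether both cassettes carry this same spacer.

No Cas9 coding sequence is annotated, so the nuclease must be supplied separately, for example by the host strain or another plasmid. According to the stated purpose, the guide directs Cas9 to make a double-strand break in IDH1, which promotes homologous recombination to integrate a LOV2 domain at position 67 of IDH1. The repair template is not part of this plasmid. The associated work concerns a photo-switchable yeast isocitrate dehydrogenase for controlling flux through the citric acid cycle.
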