Features (pLannotate 1.2.2; 15 found; start..end, strand, type, name):
    522..1110    -  rep_origin     ori: high-copy-number ColE1/pMB1/pBR322/pUC origin of replication
   1281..2141    -  CDS            AmpR: β-lactamase; bla; confers resistance to ampicillin, carbenicillin, and related antibiotics
   2142..2246    -  promoter       AmpR promoter: bla
   2338..2371    -  protein_bind   loxP: Cre-mediated recombination occurs in the 8-bp core sequence (GCATACAT). Cre recombinase
   2426..3782    +  gene           kanMX: yeast selectable marker conferring kanamycin resistance (Wach et al., 1994)
   3845..3878    -  protein_bind   loxP: Cre-mediated recombination occurs in the 8-bp core sequence (GCATACAT). Cre recombinase
   4001..4269    +  promoter       SNR52 promoter: promoter for the S. cerevisiae small nucleolar RNA gene SNR52
   4290..4364    +  misc_RNA       gRNA scaffold: guide RNA scaffold for the Streptococcus pyogenes CRISPR/Cas9 system
   4369..4388    +  terminator     SUP4 terminator: transcription terminator for the S. cerevisiae SUP4 tRNA gene
   4394..4433    +  terminator     CYC1 terminator (fragment): S. cerevisiae CYC1; transcription terminator for CYC1
   4434..5594    +  rep_origin     2μ ori: yeast 2μ plasmid origin of replication
   5595..5634    -  terminator     CYC1 terminator (fragment): S. cerevisiae CYC1; transcription terminator for CYC1
   5640..5659    -  terminator     SUP4 terminator: transcription terminator for the S. cerevisiae SUP4 tRNA gene
   5664..5738    -  misc_RNA       gRNA scaffold: guide RNA scaffold for the Streptococcus pyogenes CRISPR/Cas9 system
   5759..218     -  promoter       SNR52 promoter (across the origin): promoter for the S. cerevisiae small nucleolar RNA gene SNR52
>Addgene plasmid #166101 | pROS13_IDH1 #4 | addgene full sequence | sequence record 330298 | Addgene NGS Result
CAACTTTCACTTCTACAGCGTTTGACCAAAATCTTTTGAACAGAACATTGTAGGGTGTGAAAAAATGCGC
ACCTTTACCGCTAGCCCAAGAGGGCACTACAAAATCTAGAGTTGTACTTCAAACGTACATGTAATCACCT
TGTATATACTCGAAAGAAAACATCAAGTTTCTGTATAAATATGAGTGAAAGCATAATCATACATTATCTT
TTCAAAGAAGCTCCAGCTTTTGTTCCCTTTAGTGAGGGTATTCACGTAGACGGATAGGTATAGCCAGACA
TCAGCAGCATACTTCGGGAACCGTAGGCTCTAGAGAGAGGCGGTTTGCGTATTGGGCGCTCTTCCGCTTC
CTCGCTCACTGACTCGCTGCGCTCGGTCGTTCGGCTGCGGCGAGCGGTATCAGCTCACTCAAAGGCGGTA
ATACGGTTATCCACAGAATCAGGGGATAACGCAGGAAAGAACATGTGAGCAAAAGGCCAGCAAAAGGCCA
GGAACCGTAAAAAGGCCGCGTTGCTGGCGTTTTTCCATAGGCTCCGCCCCCCTGACGAGCATCACAAAAA
TCGACGCTCAAGTCAGAGGTGGCGAAACCCGACAGGACTATAAAGATACCAGGCGTTTCCCCCTGGAAGC
TCCCTCGTGCGCTCTCCTGTTCCGACCCTGCCGCTTACCGGATACCTGTCCGCCTTTCTCCCTTCGGGAA
GCGTGGCGCTTTCTCATAGCTCACGCTGTAGGTATCTCAGTTCGGTGTAGGTCGTTCGCTCCAAGCTGGG
CTGTGTGCACGAACCCCCCGTTCAGCCCGACCGCTGCGCCTTATCCGGTAACTATCGTCTTGAGTCCAAC
CCGGTAAGACACGACTTATCGCCACTGGCAGCAGCCACTGGTAACAGGATTAGCAGAGCGAGGTATGTAG
GCGGTGCTACAGAGTTCTTGAAGTGGTGGCCTAACTACGGCTACACTAGAAGGACAGTATTTGGTATCTG
CGCTCTGCTGAAGCCAGTTACCTTCGGAAAAAGAGTTGGTAGCTCTTGATCCGGCAAACAAACCACCGCT
GGTAGCGGTGGTTTTTTTGTTTGCAAGCAGCAGATTACGCGCAGAAAAAAAGGATCTCAAGAAGATCCTT
TGATCTTTTCTACGGGGTCTGACGCTCAGTGGAACGAAAACTCACGTTAAGGGATTTTGGTCATGAGATT
ATCAAAAAGGATCTTCACCTAGATCCTTTTAAATTAAAAATGAAGTTTTAAATCAATCTAAAGTATATAT
GAGTAAACTTGGTCTGACAGTTACCAATGCTTAATCAGTGAGGCACCTATCTCAGCGATCTGTCTATTTC
GTTCATCCATAGTTGCCTGACTCCCCGTCGTGTAGATAACTACGATACGGGAGGGCTTACCATCTGGCCC
CAGTGCTGCAATGATACCGCGAGACCCACGCTCACCGGCTCCAGATTTATCAGCAATAAACCAGCCAGCC
GGAAGGGCCGAGCGCAGAAGTGGTCCTGCAACTTTATCCGCCTCCATCCAGTCTATTAATTGTTGCCGGG
AAGCTAGAGTAAGTAGTTCGCCAGTTAATAGTTTGCGCAACGTTGTTGCCATTGCTACAGGCATCGTGGT
GTCACGCTCGTCGTTTGGTATGGCTTCATTCAGCTCCGGTTCCCAACGATCAAGGCGAGTTACATGATCC
CCCATGTTGTGCAAAAAAGCGGTTAGCTCCTTCGGTCCTCCGATCGTTGTCAGAAGTAAGTTGGCCGCAG
TGTTATCACTCATGGTTATGGCAGCACTGCATAATTCTCTTACTGTCATGCCATCCGTAAGATGCTTTTC
TGTGACTGGTGAGTACTCAACCAAGTCATTCTGAGAATAGTGTATGCGGCGACCGAGTTGCTCTTGCCCG
GCGTCAATACGGGATAATACCGCGCCACATAGCAGAACTTTAAAAGTGCTCATCATTGGAAAACGTTCTT
CGGGGCGAAAACTCTCAAGGATCTTACCGCTGTTGAGATCCAGTTCGATGTAACCCACTCGTGCACCCAA
CTGATCTTCAGCATCTTTTACTTTCACCAGCGTTTCTGGGTGAGCAAAAACAGGAAGGCAAAATGCCGCA
AAAAAGGGAATAAGGGCGACACGGAAATGTTGAATACTCATACTCTTCCTTTTTCAATATTATTGAAGCA
TTTATCAGGGTTATTGTCTCATGAGCGGATACATATTTGAATGTATTTAGAAAAATAAACAAATAGGGGT
TCCGCGCACTCGAGACTATATGTGAAGGCATGGCTATGGCACGGCAGACATTCCGCCAGATCATCAATAG
GCACGCGGCCGGTCGACAACCCTTAATATAACTTCGTATAATGTATGCTATACGAAGTTATTAGGTCTAG
AGATCTGTTTAGCTTGCCTCGTCCCCGCCGGGTCACCCGGCCAGCGACATGGAGGCCCAGAATACCCTCC
TTGACAGTCTTGACGTGCGCAGCTCAGGGGCATGATGTGACTGTCGCCCGTACATTTAGCCCATACATCC
CCATGTATAATCATTTGCATCCATACATTTTGATGGCCGCACGGCGCGAAGCAAAAATTACGGCTCCTCG
CTGCAGACCTGCGAGCAGGGAAACGCTCCCCTCACAGACGCGTTGAATTGTCCCCACGCCGCGCCCCTGT
AGAGAAATATAAAAGGTTAGGATTTGCCACTGAGGTTCTTCTTTCATATACTTCCTTTTAAAATCTTGCT
AGGATACAGTTCTCACATCACATCCGAACATAAACAACCATGGGTAAGGAAAAGACTCACGTTTCGAGGC
CGCGATTAAATTCCAACATGGATGCTGATTTATATGGGTATAAATGGGCTCGCGATAATGTCGGGCAATC
AGGTGCGACAATCTATCGATTGTATGGGAAGCCCGATGCGCCAGAGTTGTTTCTGAAACATGGCAAAGGT
AGCGTTGCCAATGATGTTACAGATGAGATGGTCAGACTAAACTGGCTGACGGAATTTATGCCTCTTCCGA
CCATCAAGCATTTTATCCGTACTCCTGATGATGCATGGTTACTCACCACTGCGATCCCCGGCAAAACAGC
ATTCCAGGTATTAGAAGAATATCCTGATTCAGGTGAAAATATTGTTGATGCGCTGGCAGTGTTCCTGCGC
CGGTTGCATTCGATTCCTGTTTGTAATTGTCCTTTTAACAGCGATCGCGTATTTCGTCTCGCTCAGGCGC
AATCACGAATGAATAACGGTTTGGTTGATGCGAGTGATTTTGATGACGAGCGTAATGGCTGGCCTGTTGA
ACAAGTCTGGAAAGAAATGCATAAGCTTTTGCCATTCTCACCGGATTCAGTCGTCACTCATGGTGATTTC
TCACTTGATAACCTTATTTTTGACGAGGGGAAATTAATAGGTTGTATTGATGTTGGACGAGTCGGAATCG
CAGACCGATACCAGGATCTTGCCATCCTATGGAACTGCCTCGGTGAGTTTTCTCCTTCATTACAGAAACG
GCTTTTTCAAAAATATGGTATTGATAATCCTGATATGAATAAATTGCAGTTTCATTTGATGCTCGATGAG
TTTTTCTAATCAGTACTGACAATAAAAAGATTCTTGTTTTCAAGAACTTGTCATTTGTATAGTTTTTTTA
TATTGTAGTTGTTCTATTTTAATCAAATGTTAGCGTGATTTATATTTTTTTTCGCCTCGACATCATCTGC
CCAGATGCGAAGTTAAGTGCGCAGAAAGTAATATCATGCGTCAATCGTATGTGAATGCTGGTCGCTATAC
TGCTGTCGATTCGATACTAACGCCGCCATCCAGTGTCGAAAACGAGCTCTCGAGAACCCTTAATATAACT
TCGTATAATGTATGCTATACGAAGTTATTAGGTGATATCAGATCCACTAGTGGCCTATGCCACCTTTCGA
GAGGACGATGCCCGTGTCTAAATGATTCGACCAGCCTAAGAATGTTCAACCCCTCACTAAAGGGAACAAA
AGCTGGAGCTTCTTTGAAAAGATAATGTATGATTATGCTTTCACTCATATTTATACAGAAACTTGATGTT
TTCTTTCGAGTATATACAAGGTGATTACATGTACGTTTGAAGTACAACTCTAGATTTTGTAGTGCCCTCT
TGGGCTAGCGGTAAAGGTGCGCATTTTTTCACACCCTACAATGTTCTGTTCAAAAGATTTTGGTCAAACG
CTGTAGAAGTGAAAGTTGGTGCGCATGTTTCGGCGTTCGAAACTTCTCCGCAGTGAAAGATAAATGATCA
AGCAAACAGATCATAAGGAGTTTTAGAGCTAGAAATAGCAAGTTAAAATAAGGCTAGTCCGTTATCAACT
TGAAAAAGTGGCACCGAGTCGGTGGTGCTTTTTTTGTTTTTTATGTCTTCGAGTCATGTAATTAGTTATG
TCACGCTTACGTTCACGCCCTCCACGCATTTAAGCATAAACACGCACTATGCCGTTCTTCTCATGTATAT
ATATATACAGGCAACACGCAGATATAGGTGCGACGTGAACAGTGAGCTGTATGTGCGCAGCTCGCGTTGC
ATTTTCGGAAGCGCTCGTTTTCGGAAACGCTTTGAAGTTCCTATTCCGAAGTTCCTATTCTGTAGAAAGT
ATAGGAACCTCAGAGCGCTTTTGAAAACCAAAAGCGCTCTGAAGACGCACTTTCAAAAAACCAAAAACGC
ACCGGACTGTAACGAGCTACTAAAATATTGCGAATACCGCTTCCACAAACATTGCTCAAAAGTATCTCTT
TGCTATATATCTCTGTGCTATATCCCTATATAACCTACCCATCCACCTTTCGCTCCTTGAACTTGCATCT
AAACTCGACCTCTACATTTTTTATGTTTATCTCTAGTATTACTCTTTAGACAAAAAAATTGTAGTAAGAA
CTATTCATAGAGTGAATCGAAAACAATACGAAAATGTAAACATTTCCTATACGTAGTATATAGAGACAAA
ATAGAAGAAACCGTTCATAATTTTCTGACCAATGAAGAATCATCAACGCTATCACTTTCTGTTCACAAAG
TATGCGCAATCCACATCGGTATAGAATATAATCGGGGATGCCTTTATCTTGAAAAAATGCACCCGCAGCT
TCGCTAGTAATCAGTAAACGCGGGAAGTGGAGTCAGGCTTTTTTTATGGAAGAGAAAATAGACACCAAAG
TAGCCTTCTTCTAACCTTAACGGACCTACAGTGCAAAAAGTTATCAAGAGACTGCATTATAGAGCGCACA
AAGGAGAAAAAAAGTAATCTAAGATGCTTTGTTAGAAAAATAGCGCTCTCGGGATGCATTTTTGTAGAAC
AAAAAAGAAGTATAGATTCTTTGTTGGTAAAATAGCGCTCTCGCGTTGCATTTCTGTTCTGTAAAAATGC
AGCTCAGATTCTTTGTTTGAAAAATTAGCGCTCTCGCGTTGCATTTTTGTTTTACAAAAATGAAGCACAG
ATTCTTCGTTGGTAAAATAGCGCTTTCGCGTTGCATTTCTGTTCTGTAAAAATGCAGCTCAGATTCTTTG
TTTGAAAAATTAGCGCTCTCGCGTTGCATTTTTGTTCTACAAAATGAAGCACAGATGCTTCGTTGGAGGG
CGTGAACGTAAGCGTGACATAACTAATTACATGACTCGAAGACATAAAAAACAAAAAAAGCACCACCGAC
TCGGTGCCACTTTTTCAAGTTGATAACGGACTAGCCTTATTTTAACTTGCTATTTCTAGCTCTAAAACTC
CTTATGATCTGTTTGCTTGATCATTTATCTTTCACTGCGGAGAAGTTTCGAACGCCGAAACATGCGCAC
